>Addgene plasmid #154462 | pET28a T7pCONS sfGFP | addgene full sequence | sequence record 308627 | Addgene NGS Result
TGACTGGGTTGAAGGCTCTCAAGGGCATCGGTCGAGATCCCGGTGCCTAATGAGTGAGCTAACTTACATT
AATTGCGTTGCGCTCACTGCCCGCTTTCCAGTCGGGAAACCTGTCGTGCCAGCTGCATTAATGAATCGGC
CAACGCGCGGGGAGAGGCGGTTTGCGTATTGGGCGCCAGGGTGGTTTTTCTTTTCACCAGTGAGACGGGC
AACAGCTGATTGCCCTTCACCGCCTGGCCCTGAGAGAGTTGCAGCAAGCGGTCCACGCTGGTTTGCCCCA
GCAGGCGAAAATCCTGTTTGATGGTGGTTAACGGCGGGATATAACATGAGCTGTCTTCGGTATCGTCGTA
TCCCACTACCGAGATATCCGCACCAACGCGCAGCCCGGACTCGGTAATGGCGCGCATTGCGCCCAGCGCC
ATCTGATCGTTGGCAACCAGCATCGCAGTGGGAACGATGCCCTCATTCAGCATTTGCATGGTTTGTTGAA
AACCGGACATGGCACTCCAGTCGCCTTCCCGTTCCGCTATCGGCTGAATTTGATTGCGAGTGAGATATTT
ATGCCAGCCAGCCAGACGCAGACGCGCCGAGACAGAACTTAATGGGCCCGCTAACAGCGCGATTTGCTGG
TGACCCAATGCGACCAGATGCTCCACGCCCAGTCGCGTACCGTCTTCATGGGAGAAAATAATACTGTTGA
TGGGTGTCTGGTCAGAGACATCAAGAAATAACGCCGGAACATTAGTGCAGGCAGCTTCCACAGCAATGGC
ATCCTGGTCATCCAGCGGATAGTTAATGATCAGCCCACTGACGCGTTGCGCGAGAAGATTGTGCACCGCC
GCTTTACAGGCTTCGACGCCGCTTCGTTCTACCATCGACACCACCACGCTGGCACCCAGTTGATCGGCGC
GAGATTTAATCGCCGCGACAATTTGCGACGGCGCGTGCAGGGCCAGACTGGAGGTGGCAACGCCAATCAG
CAACGACTGTTTGCCCGCCAGTTGTTGTGCCACGCGGTTGGGAATGTAATTCAGCTCCGCCATCGCCGCT
TCCACTTTTTCCCGCGTTTTCGCAGAAACGTGGCTGGCCTGGTTCACCACGCGGGAAACGGTCTGATAAG
AGACACCGGCATACTCTGCGACATCGTATAACGTTACTGGTTTCACATTCACCACCCTGAATTGACTCTC
TTCCGGGCGCTATCATGCCATACCGCGAAAGGTTTTGCGCCATTCGATGGTGTCCGGGATCTCGACGCTC
TCCCTTATGCGACTCCTGCATTAGGAAGCAGCCCAGTAGTAGGTTGAGGCCGTTGAGCACCGCCGCCGCA
AGGAATGGTGCATGCAAGGAGATGGCGCCCAACAGTCCCCCGGCCACGGGGCCTGCCACCATACCCACGC
CGAAACAAGCGCTCATGAGCCCGAAGTGGCGAGCCCGATCTTCCCCATCGGTGATGTCGGCGATATAGGC
GCCAGCAACCGCACCTGTGGCGCCGGTGATGCCGGCCACGATGCGTCCGGCGTAGAGGATCGAGATCTCG
ATCCCGCGAAATTAATACGACTCACTATAGGGAGAGGAATTGTGAGCGGATAACAATTCCCCTCTAGAAA
TAATTTTGTTTAACTTTAAGAAGGAGATATACCATGGGCAGCAGCCATCATCATCATCATCACAGCAGCG
GCCTGGTGCCGCGCGGCAGCCATATGAGCAAAGGAGAAGAACTTTTCACTGGAGTTGTCCCAATTCTTGT
TGAATTAGATGGTGATGTTAATGGGCACAAATTTTCTGTCCGTGGAGAGGGTGAAGGTGATGCTACAAAC
GGAAAACTCACCCTTAAATTTATTTGCACTACTGGAAAACTACCTGTTCCGTGGCCAACACTTGTCACTA
CTCTGACCTATGGTGTTCAATGCTTTTCCCGTTATCCGGATCACATGAAACGGCATGACTTTTTCAAGAG
TGCCATGCCCGAAGGTTATGTACAGGAACGCACTATATCTTTCAAAGATGACGGGACCTACAAGACGCGT
GCTGAAGTCAAGTTTGAAGGTGATACCCTTGTTAATCGTATCGAGTTAAAAGGTATTGATTTTAAAGAAG
ATGGAAACATTCTCGGACACAAACTGGAGTACAACTTTAACTCACACAATGTATACATCACGGCAGACAA
ACAAAAGAATGGAATCAAAGCTAACTTCAAAATTCGCCACAACGTTGAAGATGGTTCCGTTCAACTAGCA
GACCATTATCAACAAAATACTCCAATTGGCGATGGCCCTGTCCTTTTACCAGACAACCATTACCTGTCGA
CACAATCTGTTCTTTCGAAAGATCCCAACGAAAAGCGTGACCACATGGTCCTTCTTGAGTTTGTAACTGC
TGCTGGGATTACACATGGCATGGATGAACTCTACAAATAACTCGAGCACCACCACCACCACCACTGAGAT
CCGGCTGCTAACAAAGCCCGAAAGGAAGCTGAGTTGGCTGCTGCCACCGCTGAGCAATAACTAGCATAAC
CCCTTGGGGCCTCTAAACGGGTCTTGAGGGGTTTTTTGCTGAAAGGAGGAACTATATCCGGATTGGCGAA
TGGG
[124 nt withheld, positions 2595-2718]
C
[91 nt withheld, positions 2720-2810]
A
[49 nt withheld, positions 2812-2860]
CCTTTGACGTTGGAGTCCACGTTCTTT
[37 nt withheld, positions 2888-2924]
ACCCTATCTCGGTCTATTCTTTTGATTTATAAGGGATTTTGCCGATTTCGGCCTATTGGTTAAAAAATGA
GCTGATTTAACAAAAATTTAACGCGAATTTTAACAAAATATTAACGCTTACAATTTAGGTGGCACTTTTC
GGGGAAATGTGCGCGGAACCCCTATTTGTTTATTTTTCTAAATACATTCAAATATGTATCCGCTCATGAA
TTAATTCTTAGAAAAACTCATCGAGCATCAAATGAAACTGCAATTTATTCATATCAGGATTATCAATACC
ATATTTTTGAAAAAGCCGTTTCTGTAATGAAGGAGAAAACTCACCGAGGCAGTTCCATAGGATGGCAAGA
TCCTGGTATCGGTCTGCGATTCCGACTCGTCCAACATCAATACAACCTATTAATTTCCCCTCGTCAAAAA
TAAGGTTATCAAGTGAGAAATCACCATGAGTGACGACTGAATCCGGTGAGAATGGCAAAAGTTTATGCAT
TTCTTTCCAGACTTGTTCAACAGGCCAGCCATTACGCTCGTCATCAAAATCACTCGCATCAACCAAACCG
TTATTCATTCGTGATTGCGCCTGAGCGAGACGAAATACGCGATCGCTGTTAAAAGGACAATTACAAACAG
GAATCGAATGCAACCGGCGCAGGAACACTGCCAGCGCATCAACAATATTTTCACCTGAATCAGGATATTC
TTCTAATACCTGGAATGCTGTTTTCCCGGGGATCGCAGTGGTGAGTAACCATGCATCATCAGGAGTACGG
ATAAAATGCTTGATGGTCGGAAGAGGCATAAATTCCGTCAGCCAGTTTAGTCTGACCATCTCATCTGTAA
CATCATTGGCAACGCTACCTTTGCCATGTTTCAGAAACAACTCTGGCGCATCGGGCTTCCCATACAATCG
ATAGATTGTCGCACCTGATTGCCCGACATTATCGCGAGCCCATTTATACCCATATAAATCAGCATCCATG
TTGGAATTTAATCGCGGCCTAGAGCAAGACGTTTCCCGTTGAATATGGCTCATAACACCCCTTGTATTAC
TGTTTATGTAAGCAGACAGTTTTATTGTTCATGACCAAAATCCCTTAACGTGAGTTTTCGTTCCACTGAG
CGTCAGACCCCGTAGAAAAGATCAAAGGATCTTCTTGAGATCCTTTTTTTCTGCGCGTAATCTGCTGCTT
GCAAACAAAAAAACCACCGCTACCAGCGGTGGTTTGTTTGCCGGATCAAGAGCTACCAACTCTTTTTCCG
AAGGTAACTGGCTTCAGCAGAGCGCAGATACCAAATACTGTCCTTCTAGTGTAGCCGTAGTTAGGCCACC
ACTTCAAGAACTCTGTAGCACCGCCTACATACCTCGCTCTGCTAATCCTGTTACCAGTGGCTGCTGCCAG
TGGCGATAAGTCGTGTCTTACCGGGTTGGACTCAAGACGATAGTTACCGGATAAGGCGCAGCGGTCGGGC
TGAACGGGGGGTTCGTGCACACAGCCCAGCTTGGAGCGAACGACCTACACCGAACTGAGATACCTACAGC
GTGAGCTATGAGAAAGCGCCACGCTTCCCGAAGGGAGAAAGGCGGACAGGTATCCGGTAAGCGGCAGGGT
CGGAACAGGAGAGCGCACGAGGGAGCTTCCAGGGGGAAACGCCTGGTATCTTTATAGTCCTGTCGGGTTT
CGCCACCTCTGACTTGAGCGTCGATTTTTGTGATGCTCGTCAGGGGGGCGGAGCCTATGGAAAAACGCCA
GCAACGCGGCCTTTTTACGGTTCCTGGCCTTTTGCTGGCCTTTTGCTCACATGTTCTTTCCTGCGTTATC
CCCTGATTCTGTGGATAACCGTATTACCGCCTTTGAGTGAGCTGATACCGCTCGCCGCAGCCGAACGACC
GAGCGCAGCGAGTCAGTGAGCGAGGAAGCGGAAGAGCGCCTGATGCGGTATTTTCTCCTTACGCATCTGT
GCGGTATTTCACACCGCAATGGTGCACTCTCAGTACAATCTGCTCTGATGCCGCATAGTTAAGCCAGTAT
ACACTCCGCTATCGCTACGTGACTGGGTCATGGCTGCGCCCCGACACCCGCCAACACCCGCTGACGCGCC
CTGACGGGCTTGTCTGCTCCCGGCATCCGCTTACAGACAAGCTGTGACCGTCTCCGGGAGCTGCATGTGT
CAGAGGTTTTCACCGTCATCACCGAAACGCGCGAGGCAGCTGCGGTAAAGCTCATCAGCGTGGTCGTGAA
GCGATTCACAGATGTCTGCCTGTTCATCCGCGTCCAGCTCGTTGAGTTTCTCCAGAAGCGTTAATGTCTG
GCTTCTGATAAAGCGGGCCATGTTAAGGGCGGTTTTTTCCTGTTTGGTCACTGATGCCTCCGTGTAAGGG
GGATTTCTGTTCATGGGGGTAATGATACCGATGAAACGAGAGAGGATGCTCACGATACGGGTTACTGATG
ATGAACATGCCCGGTTACTGGAACGTTGTGAGGGTAAACAACTGGCGGTATGGATGCGGCGGGACCAGAG
AAAAATCACTCAGGGTCAATGCCAGCGCTTCGTTAATACAGATGTAGGTGTTCCACAGGGTAGCCAGCAG
CATCCTGCGATGCAGATCCGGAACATAATGGTGCAGGGCGCTGACTTCCGCGTTTCCAGACTTTACGAAA
CACGGAAACCGAAGACCATTCATGTTGTTGCTCAGGTCGCAGACGTTTTGCAGCAGCAGTCGCTTCACGT
TCGCTCGCGTATCGGTGATTCATTCTGCTAACCAGTAAGGCAACCCCGCCAGCCTAGCCGGGTCCTCAAC
GACAGGAGCACGATCATGCGCACCCGTGGGGCCGCCATGCCGGCGATAATGGCCTGCTTCTCGCCGAAAC
GTTTGGTGGCGGGACCAGTGACGAAGGCTTGAGCGAGGGCGTGCAAGATTCCGAATACCGCAAGCGACAG
GCCGATCATCGTCGCGCTCCAGCGAAAGCGGTCCTCGCCGAAAATGACCCAGAGCGCTGCCGGCACCTGT
CCTACGAGTTGCATGATAAAGAAGACAGTCATAAGTGCGGCGACGATAGTCATGCCCCGCGCCCACCGGA
AGGAGC
Features (pLannotate 1.2.2; 21 found; start..end, strand, type, name):
     50..71      -  protein_bind   CAP binding site: CAP binding activates transcription in the presence of cAMP. E. coli catabolite activator protein
     84..1166    -  CDS            lacI: lac repressor; lacI; The lac repressor binds to the lac operator to inhibit transcription in E. coli. This inhibition can be relieved by adding lactose or isopropyl-β-D-thiogalactopyranoside (IPTG).
   1167..1244    -  promoter       lacI promoter: lacI
   1252..1531    -  CDS            TcR (fragment): tetracycline efflux protein; tet; confers resistance to tetracycline
   1553..1571    +  promoter       T7 promoter: promoter for bacteriophage T7 RNA polymerase
   1576..1600    +  protein_bind   lac operator: The lac repressor binds to the lac operator to inhibit transcription in E. coli. This inhibition can be relieved by adding lactose or isopropyl-β-D-thiogalactopyranoside (IPTG). lac repressor encoded by lacI
   1615..1637    +  RBS            RBS: efficient ribosome binding site from bacteriophage T7 gene 10 (Olins and Rangwala, 1989)
   1656..1672    +  CDS            capTEV™ (fragment): composite tag for in vivo biotinylation, TEV protease cleavage, and 6xHis tagging
   1683..1700    +  CDS            thrombin site: thrombin recognition and cleavage site
   1704..2417    +  CDS            Superfolder GFP: Superfolder GFP is a basic (constitutively fluorescent) green fluorescent protein published in 2005, derived from Aequorea victoria. It is reported to be a very rapidly-maturing weak dimer.
   2427..2444    +  CDS            9xHis (fragment): 9xHis affinity tag
   2454..2503    +  CDS            SET1 (fragment): solubility-enhancement tag derived from T7 phage gene 10B
   2511..2558    +  terminator     T7 terminator: transcription terminator for bacteriophage T7 RNA polymerase
   2595..3023    +  rep_origin     f1 ori (sequence partly withheld): f1 bacteriophage origin of replication; arrow indicates direction of (+) strand synthesis
   3076..3133    +  promoter       AmpR promoter (fragment): bla
   3142..3957    -  CDS            KanR: aminoglycoside phosphotransferase; aph(3')-Ia; confers resistance to kanamycin in bacteria or G418 (Geneticin®) in eukaryotes
   4079..4667    +  rep_origin     ori: high-copy-number ColE1/pMB1/pBR322/pUC origin of replication
   4853..4992    -  misc_feature   bom: basis of mobility region from pBR322
   5094..5285    -  CDS            rop: Rop protein, which maintains plasmids at low copy number; rop
   5302..5682    +  CDS            YPB1_ECOLX: Protein predicted: Swiss-Prot protein existence level 4. From Escherichia coli.
   5754..35      -  CDS            TcR (fragment) (across the origin): tetracycline efflux protein; tet; confers resistance to tetracycline
