[The description below was written by a language model from this plasmid's Addgene catalogue record and pLannotate feature annotations shown in this document.]
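Description:
pET28a T7pCONS sfGFP is a bacterial expression plasmid of about 6 kb, built on the Novagen pET28a backbone. According to the record, it corrects a design flaw in the T7 promoter of the parent vector; the exact nature of the change is not stated, although the name suggests restoration of a consensus promoter. It is selected with kanamycin through an aph(3')-Ia (KanR) gene and replicates from a ColE1/pBR322-type origin. The neighbouring bom mobility region and rop gene are also present. The catalogue lists the plasmid as high copy, although rop normally acts to restrain copy number. An f1 origin is included, and short tetracycline-resistance fragments and a partial AmpR promoter appear to be nonfunctional backbone remnants.

The expression cassette consists of the T7 promoter followed by a lac operator, the strong ribosome binding site from phage T7 gene 10, the coding region and the T7 terminator. A lacI gene with its own promoter supplies lac repressor, so transcription is held off until IPTG or lactose is added, and expression requires a host that provides T7 RNA polymerase. The insert, introduced by Gibson cloning, is superfolder GFP, a rapidly maturing green fluorescent protein derived from Aequorea victoria. It is fused at its N terminus to the backbone's His tag and thrombin cleavage site. The short "capTEV" hit upstream most likely reflects this His tag. A His-tag fragment is also annotated downstream of sfGFP, but the record does not say whether it is translated. The fluorescent reporter gives a convenient readout of protein production, which suits the plasmid to benchmarking the improved pET design against the original in E. coli.
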