Addgene plasmid #154462: pET28a T7pCONS sfGFP
Purpose: pET28a with a design flaw in the T7 promoter fixed. Contains the coding sequence for sfGFP
Depositing lab: Daniel Daley. Depositing organization: Stockholms Universitet. Publication: Improved designs for pET expression plasmids increase protein production yield in Escherichia coli. Shilling PJ, Mirzadeh K, Cumming AJ, Widesheim M, Kock Z, Daley DO. Commun Biol. 2020 May 7;3(1):214. doi: 10.1038/s42003-020-0939-8. PubMed 32382055.
Backbone
  Vector backbone: pET28a
  Backbone manufacturer: Novagen
  Vector type: Bacterial Expression
Growth in bacteria
  Bacterial resistance: Kanamycin, 50 μg/mL
  Growth temperature: 37°C
  Growth strain: DH5alpha
  Copy number: High Copy
Gene/Insert
  Gene/Insert name: super folder GFP
  Promoter: T7
  Tag / fusion protein: His-thrombin (N terminal on backbone)
  Cloning method: Gibson Cloning
  Sequencing primers: 5′ T7p; 3′ T7t
Terms and licenses: Academic/Nonprofit Terms; Industry Terms: Not Available to Industry
How to cite: pET28a T7pCONS sfGFP was a gift from Daniel Daley (Addgene plasmid # 154462 ; http://n2t.net/addgene:154462 ; RRID:Addgene_154462)
